>Addgene plasmid #208511 | pCX:B1-α4ΔICD | addgene full sequence | sequence record 409839 | Addgene NGS Result
GGTCGACATTGATTATTGACTAGTTATTAATAGTAATCAATTACGGGGTCATTAGTTCATAGCCCATATA
TGGAGTTCCGCGTTACATAACTTACGGTAAATGGCCCGCCTGGCTGACCGCCCAACGACCCCCGCCCATT
GACGTCAATAATGACGTATGTTCCCATAGTAACGCCAATAGGGACTTTCCATTGACGTCAATGGGTGGAG
TATTTACGGTAAACTGCCCACTTGGCAGTACATCAAGTGTATCATATGCCAAGTACGCCCCCTATTGACG
TCAATGACGGTAAATGGCCCGCCTGGCATTATGCCCAGTACATGACCTTATGGGACTTTCCTACTTGGCA
GTACATCTACGTATTAGTCATCGCTATTACCATGGTCGAGGTGAGCCCCACGTTCTGCTTCACTCTCCCC
ATCTCCCCCCCCTCCCCACCCCCAATTTTGTATTTATTTATTTTTTAATTATTTTGTGCAGCGATGGGGG
CGGGGGGGGGGGGGGGGSGCGCCRGGGGGGGGGGGGGGGGGGGGGGGGGGGGGGGGGGSGRGGCGGAGAG
GTGCGGCGGCAGCCAATCAGAGCGGCGCGCTCCGAAAGTTTCCTTTTATGGCGAGGCGGCGGCGGCGGCG
GCCCTATAAAAAGCGAAGCGCGCGGCGGGCGGGAGTCGCTGCGCGCTGCCTTCGCCCCGTGCCCCGCTCC
GCCGCCGCCTCGCGCCGCCCGCCCCGGCTCTGACTGACCGCGTTACTCCCACAGGTGAGCGGGCGGGACG
GCCCTTCTCCTCCGGGCTGTAATTAGCGCTTGGTTTAATGACGGCTTGTTTCTTTTCTGTGGCTGCGTGA
AAGCCTTGAGGGGCTCCGGGAGGGCCCTTTGTGCGGGGGGAGCGGCTCGGGGGGTGCGTGCGTGTGTGTG
TGCGTGGGGAGCGCCGCGTGCGGCTCCGCGCTGCCCGGCGGCTGTGAGCGCTGCGGGCGCGGCGCGGGGC
TTTGTGCGCTCCGCAGTGTGCGCGAGGGGAGCGCGGCCGGGGGCGGTGCCCCGCGGTGCGGGGGGGGCTG
CGAGGGGAACAAAGGCTGCGTGCGGGGTGTGTGCGTGGGGGGGTGAGCAGGGGGTGTGGGCGCGTCGGTC
GGGCTGCAACCCCCCCTGCACCCCCCTCCCCGAGTTGCTGAGCACGGCCCGGCTTCGGGTGCGGGGCTCC
GTACGGGGCGTGGCGCGGGGCTCGCCGTGCCGGGCGGGGGGTGGCGGCAGGKGGGGGTGCCGGGCGGGGC
GGGGCCGCCTCGGGCCGGGGRGGGCTCGGGGGAGGGGCGCGGCGGCCCCCGGAGCGCCGGCGGCTGTCGA
GGCGCGGCGAGCCGCAGCCATTGCCTTTTATGGTAATCGTGCGAGAGGGCGCAGGGACTTCCTTTGTCCC
AAATCTGTGCGGAGCCGAAATCTGGGAGGCGCCGCCGCACCCCCTCTAGCGGGCGCGGGGCGAAGCGGTG
CGGCGCCGGCAGGAAGGAAATGGGCGGGGAGGGCCTTCGTGCGTCGCCGCGCCGCCGTCCCCTTCTCCCT
CTCCAGCCTCGGGGCTGTCCGCGGGGGGACGGCTGCCTTCGGGGGGGACGGGGCAGGGCGGGGTTCGGCT
TCTGGCGTGTGACCGGCGGCTCTAGAGCCTCTGCTAACCATGTTCATGCCTTCTTCTTTTTCCTACAGCT
CCTGGGCAACGTGCTGGTTATTGTGCTGTCTCATCATTTTGGCAAAGAATTCGCCACCATGGAATTTTCC
TGGGGAAGTGGCCAGGAATCCCAGCGCTTGCTTCTTTCTTTTCTGCTTCTTGCAATCTGGGAGGCAGGGA
ACAGCGCTAGCGCTACAATCAAAGAGTTTATGCGGTTCAAGGTCCGCATGGAAGGGAGTATGAATGGACA
TGAGTTCGAGATTGAAGGCGAAGGGGAGGGAAGGCCATACGAAGGTACACAAACTGCCAAGCTCAAAGTA
ACCAAAGGTGGACCATTGCCCTTTGCATGGGACATACTCTCTCCACAGATCATGTATGGCAGCAAGGCAT
ATGTACGCCACCCTGCCGATATCCCCGATTACAAGAAATTGCCCTTTCCTGAGGGGTTCAAATGGGAAAG
GGTAATGAATTTTGAGGATGGGGGGCTTGTAACCGTTACCCAGGACTCTTCTCTGCAAGACGGCACCCTG
ATATGCAAGGTTAAAATTCGCGGCACTAATTTCCCTCCTGATGGGCCAGTGATGCAAAAGAAAACAATGG
GATGGGAAGCCTCAACAGAGATGCTGTATCCCAAAGACGGGGTATTGAAGGGCCATAGCTATCAAGCACT
GAAACTTAAGGATGGTGGGCACTACCTGGTCGAGTTTGAGACAATATATATGGCAAAGAAACCAGTACAG
CTCCCTGGGGACTATTGTGTCGACACAAAACTCGACATCACATCCCACAATGAAGACTATACTATTGTGG
AGCAATATGGAAGGAGTGAGGGACGGCATCGGCTTGGGATGGACGAGCGCTATAAGGCTAGCCAGATCCA
CTACTCCATCCCTGAGGAGGCCAAACACGGCACCTTCGTGGGCCGCATCGCGCAGGACCTGGGGCTGGAG
CTGACGGAGCTGGTGCCCCGCCTGTTCAGAGTGGCGTCCAAGGACCGCGGAGACCTTCTGGAGGTAAATC
TGCAGAATGGCATTTTGTTTGTGAACTCTCGGATCGACCGGGAGGAGCTGTGCGGGCGGAGCGCGGAGTG
CAGCATCCACCTGGAGGTGATCGTGGACAGGCCGTTGCAGGTTTTCCACGTGGAGGTGGAGGTGAGGGAC
ATTAACGACAACCCTCCCAGGTTCCCAACAACACAAAAGAATCTGTTCATTGCAGAATCAAGGCCACTTG
ACACTTGGTTTCCACTAGAGGGCGCTTCAGACGCAGATATCGGAATCAATGCTGTACTGACTTACAGACT
GAGTCCAAATGATTACTTTTCTTTGGAAAAACCATCCAACGACGAACGGGTAAAAGGTCTTGGACTTGTA
TTACGGAAATCTTTAGACCGGGAGGAAACTCCAGAGATAATTTTAGTGCTTACTGTCACGGACGGAGGAA
AGCCAGAGCTGACCGGCAGTGTTCAGTTACTCATCACTGTGCTGGATGCCAATGATAATGCTCCAGTTTT
TGACAGATCCCTGTATACCGTGAAATTACCAGAAAACGTTCCAAATGGGACATTGGTAGTCAAAGTCAAT
GCCTCAGATTTAGACGAAGGGGTAAATGGGGATATTATGTACTCATTTTCTACAGATATTTCACCAAATG
TGAAATACAAATTCCACATAGACCCTGTTAGCGGAGAGATTATTGTAAAGGGATACATTGATTTTGAAGA
ATGCAAATCCTATGAAATTCTCATAGAGGGAATTGACAAGGGACAACTTCCACTCTCTGGGCACTGTAAA
GTCATTGTACAAGTTGAAGACATCAACGATAATGTTCCAGAATTGGAATTTAAATCTCTATCACTTCCAA
TACGAGAGAACTCTCCAGTGGGCACTGTCATCGCACTCATTAGTGTGTCTGATCGGGACACGGGTGTCAA
CGGGCAGGTGACCTGCTCCCTGACAAGTCATGTCCCCTTCAAGTTGGTGTCCACATTCAAGAATTACTAT
TCGCTCGTGCTGGACAGCGCCCTGGACAGAGAGACAACAGCGGACTATAAGGTGGTGGTGACAGCGCGGG
ATGGGGGCTCTCCCTCGCTGTGGGCCACGGCTAGTGTGTCTGTTGAGGTTGCTGACGTGAACGACAATGC
ACCTGTGTTCGCGCAGCCCGAATACACGGTGTTCGTGAAGGAGAACAACCCGCCTGGTGCGCACATCTTC
ACGGTGTCAGCGATGGATGCGGACGCACAGGAGAACGCGCTGGTGTCCTACTCGCTGGTGGAGCGGAGGG
TGGGCGAGCGCTTGCTGTCGAGCTATGTGTCTGTGCACGCGGAGAGCGGCAAGGTGTTCGCGCTGCAGCC
TCTGGACCATGAGGAGCTGGAGCTGCTGCGGTTCCAGGTGAGCGCGCGGGATGCTGGTGTACCTGCCCTG
GGCAGCAATGTGACTCTGCAGGTGTTTGTGCTGGACGAGAATGACAACGCGCCCACACTGCTGGAACCTG
AGGCAGGAGTCTCTGGTGGAATCGTGAGCCGGTTGGTGTCCAGATCAGTGGGTGCAGGCCATGTGGTGGC
TAAGGTGCGCGCGGTGGATGCAGACTCTGGCTATAATGCATGGCTCTCTTATGAGCTGCAATCGTCAGAA
GGCAATTCCCGTAGCCTTTTCCGCGTAGGTTTGTATACGGGCGAGATTAGTACTACGCGCATACTGGATG
AAGCAGATTCGCCACGTCAGCGCCTTCTGGTGCTGGTGAAGGACCATGGTGACCCAGCAATGATTGTTAC
CGCCACAGTGTTGGTGTCTCTGGTAGAGAATGGCCCGGTACCAAAGGCTCCATCGCGAGTATCCACGAGT
GTCACACACTCTGAGGCGTCACTGGTGGATGTCAACGTGTACCTGATCATTGCCATCTGTGCAGTGTCCA
GCCTGCTAGTGCTCACGCTGCTGCTGTACACAGCGCTGCGCTGTTCCACTGTCCCCAGTGAGAGCGTGTG
CGGGCCTCCAAAACCGGTAATGGTGTGCTCCAGTGCATATCCGTACGACGTACCGGATTATGCGTGAAGA
TCTTTTTCCCTCTGCCAAAAATTATGGGGACATCATGAAGCCCCTTGAGCATCTGACTTCTGGCTAATAA
AGGAAATTTATTTTCATTGCAATAGTGTGTTGGAATTTTTTGTGTCTCTCACTCGGAAGGACATATGGGA
GGGCAAATCATTTAAAACATCAGAATGAGTATTTGGTTTAGAGTTTGGCAACATATGCCCATATGCTGGC
TGCCATGAACAAAGGTTGGCTATAAAGAGGTCATCAGTATATGAAACAGCCCCCTGCTGTCCATTCCTTA
TTCCATAGAAAAGCCTTGACTTGAGGTTAGATTTTTTTTATATTTTGTTTTGTGTTATTTTTTTCTTTAA
CATCCCTAAAATTTTCCTTACATGTTTTACTAGCCAGATTTTTCCTCCTCTCCTGACTACTCCCAGTCAT
AGCTGTCCCTCTTCTCTTATGGAGATCCCTCGACCTGCAGCCCAAGCTTGGCGTAATCATGGTCATAGCT
GTTTCCTGTGTGAAATTGTTATCCGCTCACAATTCCACACAACATACGAGCCGGAAGCATAAAGTGTAAA
GCCTGGGGTGCCTAATGAGTGAGCTAACTCACATTAATTGCGTTGCGCTCACTGCCCGCTTTCCAGTCGG
GAAACCTGTCGTGCCAGCGGATCCGCATCTCAATTAGTCAGCAACCATAGTCCCGCCCCTAACTCCGCCC
ATCCCGCCCCTAACTCCGCCCAGTTCCGCCCATTCTCCGCCCCATGGCTGACTAATTTTTTTTATTTATG
CAGAGGCCGAGGCCGCCTCGGCCTCTGAGCTATTCCAGAAGTAGTGAGGAGGCTTTTTTGGAGGCCTAGG
CTTTTGCAAAAAGCTAACTTGTTTATTGCAGCTTATAATGGTTACAAATAAAGCAATAGCATCACAAATT
TCACAAATAAAGCATTTTTTTCACTGCATTCTAGTTGTGGTTTGTCCAAACTCATCAATGTATCTTATCA
TGTCTGGATCCGCTGCATTAATGAATCGGCCAACGCGCGGGGAGAGGCGGTTTGCGTATTGGGCGCTCTT
CCGCTTCCTCGCTCACTGACTCGCTGCGCTCGGTCGTTCGGCTGCGGCGAGCGGTATCAGCTCACTCAAA
GGCGGTAATACGGTTATCCACAGAATCAGGGGATAACGCAGGAAAGAACATGTGAGCAAAAGGCCAGCAA
AAGGCCAGGAACCGTAAAAAGGCCGCGTTGCTGGCGTTTTTCCATAGGCTCCGCCCCCCTGACGAGCATC
ACAAAAATCGACGCTCAAGTCAGAGGTGGCGAAACCCGACAGGACTATAAAGATACCAGGCGTTTCCCCC
TGGAAGCTCCCTCGTGCGCTCTCCTGTTCCGACCCTGCCGCTTACCGGATACCTGTCCGCCTTTCTCCCT
TCGGGAAGCGTGGCGCTTTCTCATAGCTCACGCTGTAGGTATCTCAGTTCGGTGTAGGTCGTTCGCTCCA
AGCTGGGCTGTGTGCACGAACCCCCCGTTCAGCCCGACCGCTGCGCCTTATCCGGTAACTATCGTCTTGA
GTCCAACCCGGTAAGACACGACTTATCGCCACTGGCAGCAGCCACTGGTAACAGGATTAGCAGAGCGAGG
TATGTAGGCGGTGCTACAGAGTTCTTGAAGTGGTGGCCTAACTACGGCTACACTAGAAGAACAGTATTTG
GTATCTGCGCTCTGCTGAAGCCAGTTACCTTCGGAAAAAGAGTTGGTAGCTCTTGATCCGGCAAACAAAC
CACCGCTGGTAGCGGTGGTTTTTTTGTTTGCAAGCAGCAGATTACGCGCAGAAAAAAAGGATCTCAAGAA
GATCCTTTGATCTTTTCTACGGGGTCTGACGCTCAGTGGAACGAAAACTCACGTTAAGGGATTTTGGTCA
TGAGATTATCAAAAAGGATCTTCACCTAGATCCTTTTAAATTAAAAATGAAGTTTTAAATCAATCTAAAG
TATATATGAGTAAACTTGGTCTGACAGTTACCAATGCTTAATCAGTGAGGCACCTATCTCAGCGATCTGT
CTATTTCGTTCATCCATAGTTGCCTGACTCCCCGTCGTGTAGATAACTACGATACGGGAGGGCTTACCAT
CTGGCCCCAGTGCTGCAATGATACCGCGAGACCCACGCTCACCGGCTCCAGATTTATCAGCAATAAACCA
GCCAGCCGGAAGGGCCGAGCGCAGAAGTGGTCCTGCAACTTTATCCGCCTCCATCCAGTCTATTAATTGT
TGCCGGGAAGCTAGAGTAAGTAGTTCGCCAGTTAATAGTTTGCGCAACGTTGTTGCCATTGCTACAGGCA
TCGTGGTGTCACGCTCGTCGTTTGGTATGGCTTCATTCAGCTCCGGTTCCCAACGATCAAGGCGAGTTAC
ATGATCCCCCATGTTGTGCAAAAAAGCGGTTAGCTCCTTCGGTCCTCCGATCGTTGTCAGAAGTAAGTTG
GCCGCAGTGTTATCACTCATGGTTATGGCAGCACTGCATAATTCTCTTACTGTCATGCCATCCGTAAGAT
GCTTTTCTGTGACTGGTGAGTACTCAACCAAGTCATTCTGAGAATAGTGTATGCGGCGACCGAGTTGCTC
TTGCCCGGCGTCAATACGGGATAATACCGCGCCACATAGCAGAACTTTAAAAGTGCTCATCATTGGAAAA
CGTTCTTCGGGGCGAAAACTCTCAAGGATCTTACCGCTGTTGAGATCCAGTTCGATGTAACCCACTCGTG
CACCCAACTGATCTTCAGCATCTTTTACTTTCACCAGCGTTTCTGGGTGAGCAAAAACAGGAAGGCAAAA
TGCCGCAAAAAAGGGAATAAGGGCGACACGGAAATGTTGAATACTCATACTCTTCCTTTTTCAATATTAT
TGAAGCATTTATCAGGGTTATTGTCTCATGAGCGGATACATATTTGAATGTATTTAGAAAAATAAACAAA
TAGGGGTTCCGCGCACATTTCCCCGAAAAGTGCCACCTG
Features (pLannotate 1.2.2; 17 found; start..end, strand, type, name):
      5..384     +  enhancer       CMV enhancer: human cytomegalovirus immediate early enhancer
    662..1678    +  intron         chimeric intron: chimera between introns from chicken β-actin and rabbit β-globin
   1676..1732    +  CDS            HBB (fragment): HBB_LEPEU - Experimental evidence at protein level: Swiss-Prot protein existence level 1. Involved in oxygen transport from the lung to the various peripheral tissues. From Lepus europaeus (European hare).
   1838..2506    +  CDS            dTomato: dTomato is a basic (constitutively fluorescent) orange fluorescent protein published in 2004, derived from Discosoma sp.. It is reported to be a somewhat slowly-maturing dimer with low acid sensitivity.
   2510..4657    +  CDS            Pcdha4 (fragment): PCDA4_MOUSE - Also known as Cnr1. Experimental evidence at protein level: Swiss-Prot protein existence level 1. Calcium-dependent cell-adhesion protein involved in cells self-recognition and non-self discrimination (Probable). Thereby, it is involved in the establishment and maintenance of specific neuronal connections in the brain (PubMed:27161523). From Mus musculus (Mouse).
   4756..4811    +  polyA_signal   β-globin poly(A) signal: rabbit β-globin polyadenylation signal (Gil and Proudfoot, 1987)
   5196..5212    -  protein_bind   lac operator: The lac repressor binds to the lac operator to inhibit transcription in E. coli. This inhibition can be relieved by adding lactose or isopropyl-β-D-thiogalactopyranoside (IPTG). lac repressor encoded by lacI
   5220..5250    -  promoter       lac promoter: promoter for the E. coli lac operon
   5265..5286    -  protein_bind   CAP binding site: CAP binding activates transcription in the presence of cAMP. E. coli catabolite activator protein
   5299..5338    -  CDS            lacI (fragment): lac repressor; lacI; The lac repressor binds to the lac operator to inhibit transcription in E. coli. This inhibition can be relieved by adding lactose or isopropyl-β-D-thiogalactopyranoside (IPTG).
   5345..5367    +  promoter       SV40 promoter (fragment): SV40 enhancer and early promoter
   5391..5526    +  rep_origin     SV40 ori: SV40 origin of replication
   5546..5680    +  polyA_signal   SV40 poly(A) signal: SV40 polyadenylation signal
   5682..5736    -  CDS            lacI (fragment): lac repressor; lacI; The lac repressor binds to the lac operator to inhibit transcription in E. coli. This inhibition can be relieved by adding lactose or isopropyl-β-D-thiogalactopyranoside (IPTG).
   5919..6507    -  rep_origin     ori: high-copy-number ColE1/pMB1/pBR322/pUC origin of replication
   6678..7538    -  CDS            AmpR: β-lactamase; bla; confers resistance to ampicillin, carbenicillin, and related antibiotics
   7539..7643    -  promoter       AmpR promoter: bla
