[The description below was written by a language model from this plasmid's Addgene catalogue record and pLannotate feature annotations shown in this document.]
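Description:
pCX:B1-α4ΔICD is a mammalian expression plasmid built on the pCX backbone, in which transcription is driven by a CAG-type arrangement: the human cytomegalovirus immediate early enhancer, the chicken β-actin promoter named in the catalogue entry, and a chimeric chicken β-actin/rabbit β-globin intron, with a rabbit β-globin polyadenylation signal terminating the transcript. It is propagated in E. coli as a high-copy plasmid through a ColE1/pUC-type origin and selected with ampicillin via the β-lactamase gene. The backbone also carries an SV40 origin of replication with an adjacent SV40 poly(A) signal, plus residual lac promoter/operator sequences that play no evident role in expression of the insert.

The payload is mouse protocadherin-α4 (Pcdha4, also known as Cnr1), a calcium-dependent cell-adhesion protein involved in neuronal self-recognition, truncated to remove the intracellular domain and carrying a C-terminal HA tag according to the record (the tag was not picked up by the automated annotation). The B1 component of dimerization-dependent GFP (ddGFP) is inserted into the protein. The feature table labels a region immediately upstream of the main Pcdha4 fragment as dTomato, which most likely reflects sequence similarity between that protein and ddGFP-B1 rather than a separate red reporter. ddGFP works as a two-part system in which fluorescence arises only when the partner halves come together, so this construct is presumably paired with a protocadherin carrying the complementary half. In line with the associated publication, it serves to visualise trans-interactions of protocadherin-α between neuronal processes, with the ICD deletion allowing the contribution of the cytoplasmic region to be examined or excluded.
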