Addgene plasmid #208511: pCX:B1-α4ΔICD
Purpose: ddGFP-B1-inserted Pcdhα4 lacking an intracellular domain (ICD)
Depositing lab: Takeharu Nagai. Depositing organization: The University of Osaka. Publication: Visualization of trans-interactions of a protocadherin-alpha between processes originating from single neurons. Kanadome T, Hoshino N, Nagai T, Yagi T, Matsuda T. iScience. 2023 Jul 17;26(7):107238. doi: 10.1016/j.isci.2023.107238. eCollection 2023 Jul 21. PubMed 37534169.
Backbone
  Vector backbone: pCX
  Backbone size w/o insert (bp): 4778
  Vector type: Mammalian Expression
Growth in bacteria
  Bacterial resistance: Ampicillin, 100 μg/mL
  Growth temperature: 37°C
  Growth strain: DH5alpha
  Copy number: High Copy
Gene/Insert
  Gene/Insert name: Pcdha4
  Species: M. musculus (mouse)
  Insert size (bp): 2967
  Entrez Gene: Pcdha4 (a.k.a. Cnr1, Crnr1)
  Promoter: Chicken β-actin
  Tag / fusion protein: HA tag (C terminal on insert)
  Cloning method: Restriction Enzyme; 5′ cloning site EcoRI (not destroyed); 3′ cloning site BglII (not destroyed)
  Sequencing primers: 5′ CTTCTGGCGTGTGACCGG; 3′ CCATATGTCCTTCCGAGTG
Terms and licenses: Academic/Nonprofit Terms; Industry Terms: Not Available to Industry
How to cite: pCX:B1-α4ΔICD was a gift from Takeharu Nagai (Addgene plasmid # 208511 ; http://n2t.net/addgene:208511 ; RRID:Addgene_208511)
